Addgene plasmid #169847: pCEP4-myc-S (P.1 lineage / Brazilian variant)
Purpose: Mammalian expression plasmid for S of SARS-CoV-2 (P.1 lineage / Brazilian variant) with N-terminal c-myc tag
Depositing lab: Erik Procko. Depositing organization: University of Illinois at Urbana-Champaign. Publication: Engineered ACE2 decoy mitigates lung injury and death induced by SARS-CoV-2 variants. Zhang L, Dutta S, Xiong S, Chan M, Chan KK, Fan TM, Bailey KL, Lindeblad M, Cooper LM, Rong L, Gugliuzza AF, Shukla D, Procko E, Rehman J, Malik AB. Nat Chem Biol. 2022 Mar;18(3):342-351. doi: 10.1038/s41589-021-00965-6. Epub 2022 Jan 19. PubMed 35046611.
Backbone
  Vector backbone: pCEP4
  Backbone manufacturer: Invitrogen
  Backbone size w/o insert (bp): 10381
  Total vector size (bp): 14272
  Vector type: Mammalian Expression
  Selectable markers: Hygromycin
Growth in bacteria
  Bacterial resistance: Ampicillin, 100 μg/mL
  Growth temperature: 37°C
  Growth strain: DH5alpha
  Copy number: High Copy
Gene/Insert
  Gene/Insert name: Protein S (alt name: spike)
  Species: SARS coronavirus 2
  Insert size (bp): 3891
  Mutation: Codon-optimized for human cell expression.
  Promoter: CMV
  Tag / fusion protein: HA leader and c-myc tag (N terminal on insert)
  Cloning method: Restriction Enzyme; 5′ cloning site NheI (not destroyed); 3′ cloning site XhoI (not destroyed)
  Sequencing primers: 5′ CMV forward; 3′ EBV reverse
Resource information
  A portion of this plasmid was derived from a plasmid made by: Dr. Haisheng Yu (Chinese Academy of Medical Sciences)
Terms and licenses: Academic/Nonprofit Terms; Industry Terms: Not Available to Industry
How to cite: pCEP4-myc-S (P.1 lineage / Brazilian variant) was a gift from Erik Procko (Addgene plasmid # 169847 ; http://n2t.net/addgene:169847 ; RRID:Addgene_169847)
