[The description below was written by a language model from this plasmid's Addgene catalogue record and pLannotate feature annotations shown in this document.]
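Description:
pCEP4-myc-S (P.1 lineage / Brazilian variant) is a mammalian expression plasmid built on the Invitrogen pCEP4 episomal backbone. It carries a human codon-optimized coding sequence for the SARS-CoV-2 spike (S) glycoprotein of the P.1 lineage. The insert sits between NheI and XhoI sites, downstream of the human cytomegalovirus immediate-early enhancer and promoter, and is followed by an SV40 polyadenylation signal. According to the catalogue entry, the spike is preceded by an HA leader and an N-terminal c-myc epitope tag. These short elements are not annotated separately in the feature table, but they would fall in the gap between the CMV promoter and the annotated S coding sequence. A signal leader followed by an extracellular myc tag is an arrangement that generally allows detection of the protein on the cell surface by anti-myc staining.

In E. coli the plasmid is maintained by a high-copy ColE1/pUC-type origin and selected through the ampicillin resistance gene (β-lactamase). In mammalian cells, the Epstein-Barr virus oriP origin and the EBNA1 gene allow the plasmid to replicate and persist as an episome in permissive primate cells. A hygromycin B phosphotransferase cassette, driven by an HSV thymidine kinase promoter with a TK poly(A) signal, provides selection. The small annotated fragments (rop, TcR, large T antigen, herpesvirus gL, gH and others) are most likely backbone remnants or homology hits flanking the functional elements rather than intact genes. The sequenced record is 14,050 nt, slightly shorter than the 14,272 bp total listed in the catalogue. The associated publication concerns engineered ACE2 decoys against SARS-CoV-2 variants, which suggests the plasmid was used to express variant spike in human cells, though the record does not describe the specific assays.
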