Features (pLannotate 1.2.2; 22 found; start..end, strand, type, name):
     90..115     -  CDS            bla(M) (fragment): β-lactamase lacking the signal sequence; bla(M); allows cytosolic expression of β-lactamase
    289..668     +  enhancer       CMV enhancer: human cytomegalovirus immediate early enhancer
    670..869     +  promoter       CMV promoter: human cytomegalovirus (CMV) immediate early promoter
   1023..4796    +  CDS            S: SPIKE_SARS2 - Experimental evidence at protein level: Swiss-Prot protein existence level 1. [Spike glycoprotein]: May down-regulate host tetherin (BST2) by lysosomal degradation, thereby counteracting its antiviral activity. From Severe acute respiratory syndrome coronavirus 2 (2019-nCoV) (SARS-CoV-2).
   4819..4953    -  polyA_signal   SV40 poly(A) signal: SV40 polyadenylation signal
   4976..5059    -  CDS            large T antigen (fragment): large T antigen from SV40 (simian virus 40)
   5062..5102    +  CDS            rop (fragment): Rop protein, which maintains plasmids at low copy number; rop
   5214..5232    -  misc_feature   MCS (fragment): pUC18/19 multiple cloning site
   5678..7467    -  rep_origin     oriP: Epstein-Barr virus oriP replication origin (Yates et al., 2000)
   7468..7686    -  CDS            gL (fragment): GL_EBVB9 - Experimental evidence at protein level: Swiss-Prot protein existence level 1. The heterodimer glycoprotein H-glycoprotein L is required for the fusion of viral and plasma membranes leading to virus entry into the host cell. Acts as a functional inhibitor of gH and maintains gH in an inhibited form. Upon binding to host integrins, gL dissociates from gH leading to activation of the viral fusion glycoproteins gB and gH. Fusion of EBV with B-lymphocytes requires the additional receptor- binding protein gp42, which forms a complex with gH/gL. The heterodimer gH/gL targets also host EPHA
   7769..9694    -  CDS            EBNA1: Epstein-Barr nuclear antigen 1, also known as EBNA-1 crucial for latent viral infection, and for episomal amplification of vectors containing the oriP origin (Okita et al., 2013)
   9732..10076   -  CDS            BRRF2_EBVB9 (fragment): Protein inferred from homology: Swiss-Prot protein existence level 3. From Epstein-Barr virus (strain B95-8) (HHV-4) (Human herpesvirus 4).
  10079..10102   -  promoter       tet promoter (fragment): E. coli promoter for tetracycline efflux protein gene
  10215..10319   +  promoter       AmpR promoter: bla
  10320..11180   +  CDS            AmpR: β-lactamase; bla; confers resistance to ampicillin, carbenicillin, and related antibiotics
  11351..11939   +  rep_origin     ori: high-copy-number ColE1/pMB1/pBR322/pUC origin of replication
  11985..12143   -  CDS            TcR (fragment): tetracycline efflux protein; tet; confers resistance to tetracycline
  12264..12464   -  CDS            MDV035 (fragment): UL24_GAHVM - Protein inferred from homology: Swiss-Prot protein existence level 3. May play a role in the dispersal of host nucleolin from the nucleolus throughout the nucleus leading to a decrease in ribosome biogenesis. From Gallid herpesvirus 2 (strain Chicken/Md5/ATCC VR-987) (GaHV-2) (Marek's disease herpesvirus type 1).
  12453..12515   +  promoter       Mini-TK promoter: minimal herpes simplex virus (HSV) thymidine kinase promoter
  12558..13595   +  CDS            HygR: hygromycin B phosphotransferase confers resistance to hygromycin
  13637..13685   +  polyA_signal   HSV TK poly(A) signal: herpes simplex virus thymidine kinase polyadenylation signal (Cole and Stacy, 1985)
  13885..59      +  CDS            gH (fragment) (across the origin): GH_HHV11 - Experimental evidence at protein level: Swiss-Prot protein existence level 1. The heterodimer glycoprotein H-glycoprotein L is required for the fusion of viral and plasma membranes leading to virus entry into the host cell. Following initial binding to host receptor, membrane fusion is mediated by the fusion machinery composed of gB and the heterodimer gH/gL. May also be involved in the fusion between the virion envelope and the outer nuclear membrane during virion morphogenesis. From Human herpesvirus 1 (strain 17) (HHV-1) (Human herpes simplex virus 1).
>Addgene plasmid #169847 | pCEP4-myc-S (P.1 lineage / Brazilian variant) | addgene full sequence | sequence record 332609 | Addgene NGS Result
CCGACCCCCAAAAACCACCGCGCGGATTTCTGGCGTGCCAAGCTAGTCGACCAATTCTCATGTTTGACAG
CTTATCATCGCAGATCCGGGCAACGTTGTTGCCATTGCTGCAGGCGCAGAACTGGTAGGTATGGAAGATC
TATACATTGAATCAATATTGGCAATTAGCCATATTAGTCATTGGTTATATAGCATAAATCAATATTGGCT
ATTGGCCATTGCATACGTTGTATCTATATCATAATATGTACATTTATATTGGCTCATGTCCAATATGACC
GCCATGTTGACATTGATTATTGACTAGTTATTAATAGTAATCAATTACGGGGTCATTAGTTCATAGCCCA
TATATGGAGTTCCGCGTTACATAACTTACGGTAAATGGCCCGCCTGGCTGACCGCCCAACGACCCCCGCC
CATTGACGTCAATAATGACGTATGTTCCCATAGTAACGCCAATAGGGACTTTCCATTGACGTCAATGGGT
GGAGTATTTACGGTAAACTGCCCACTTGGCAGTACATCAAGTGTATCATATGCCAAGTCCGCCCCCTATT
GACGTCAATGACGGTAAATGGCCCGCCTGGCATTATGCCCAGTACATGACCTTACGGGACTTTCCTACTT
GGCAGTACATCTACGTATTAGTCATCGCTATTACCATGGTGATGCGGTTTTGGCAGTACACCAATGGGCG
TGGATAGCGGTTTGACTCACGGGGATTTCCAAGTCTCCACCCCATTGACGTCAATGGGAGTTTGTTTTGG
CACCAAAATCAACGGGACTTTCCAAAATGTCGTAATAACCCCGCCCCGTTGACGCAAATGGGCGGTAGGC
GTGTACGGTGGGAGGTCTATATAAGCAGAGCTCGTTTAGTGAACCGTCAGATCTCTAGAAGCTGGGTACC
AGCTGCTAGCGCCACCATGAAGACCATCATCGCCCTGAGCTACATCTTCTGCCTGGTGTTCGCCGAGCAA
AAGCTGATCTCAGAGGAGGACCTGGGCAGCCCTGGCGGTGCCGTCAATTTCACAAATCGGACTCAGCTGC
CATCTGCTTATACTAATAGCTTCACCAGAGGCGTGTACTATCCTGACAAGGTGTTTAGAAGCTCCGTGCT
GCACTCTACACAGGATCTGTTTCTGCCATTCTTTAGCAACGTGACCTGGTTCCACGCCATCCACGTGAGC
GGCACCAATGGCACAAAGCGGTTCGACAATCCCGTGCTGCCTTTTAACGATGGCGTGTACTTCGCCTCTA
CCGAGAAGAGCAACATCATCAGAGGCTGGATCTTTGGCACCACACTGGACTCCAAGACACAGTCTCTGCT
GATCGTGAACAATGCCACCAACGTGGTCATCAAGGTGTGCGAGTTCCAGTTTTGTAATTATCCCTTCCTG
GGCGTGTACTATCACAAGAACAATAAGAGCTGGATGGAGTCCGAGTTTAGAGTGTATTCTAGCGCCAACA
ACTGCACATTTGAGTACGTGAGCCAGCCTTTCCTGATGGACCTGGAGGGCAAGCAGGGCAATTTCAAGAA
CCTGAGCGAGTTCGTGTTTAAGAATATCGACGGCTACTTCAAAATCTACTCTAAGCACACCCCCATCAAC
CTGGTGCGCGACCTGCCTCAGGGCTTCAGCGCCCTGGAGCCCCTGGTGGATCTGCCTATCGGCATCAACA
TCACCCGGTTTCAGACACTGCTGGCCCTGCACAGAAGCTACCTGACACCCGGCGACTCCTCTAGCGGATG
GACCGCCGGCGCTGCCGCCTACTATGTGGGCTACCTCCAGCCCCGGACCTTCCTGCTGAAGTACAACGAG
AATGGCACCATCACAGACGCAGTGGATTGCGCCCTGGACCCCCTGAGCGAGACAAAGTGTACACTGAAGT
CCTTTACCGTGGAGAAGGGCATCTATCAGACATCCAATTTCAGGGTGCAGCCAACCGAGTCTATCGTGCG
CTTTCCTAATATCACAAACCTGTGCCCATTTGGCGAGGTGTTCAACGCAACCCGCTTCGCCAGCGTGTAC
GCCTGGAATAGGAAGCGGATCAGCAACTGCGTGGCCGACTATAGCGTGCTGTACAACTCCGCCTCTTTCA
GCACCTTTAAGTGCTATGGCGTGTCCCCCACAAAGCTGAATGACCTGTGCTTTACCAACGTCTACGCCGA
TTCTTTCGTGATCAGGGGCGACGAGGTGCGCCAGATCGCCCCCGGCCAGACAGGCACGATCGCAGACTAC
AATTATAAGCTGCCAGACGATTTCACCGGCTGCGTGATCGCCTGGAACAGCAACAATCTGGATTCCAAAG
TGGGCGGCAACTACAATTATCTGTACCGGCTGTTTAGAAAGAGCAATCTGAAGCCCTTCGAGAGGGACAT
CTCTACAGAAATCTACCAGGCCGGCAGCACCCCTTGCAATGGCGTGAAGGGCTTTAACTGTTATTTCCCA
CTCCAGTCCTACGGCTTCCAGCCCACATACGGCGTGGGCTATCAGCCTTACCGCGTGGTGGTGCTGAGCT
TTGAGCTGCTGCACGCCCCAGCAACAGTGTGCGGCCCCAAGAAGTCCACCAATCTGGTGAAGAACAAGTG
CGTGAACTTCAACTTCAACGGCCTGACCGGCACAGGCGTGCTGACCGAGTCCAACAAGAAGTTCCTGCCA
TTTCAGCAGTTCGGCAGGGACATCGCAGATACCACAGACGCCGTGCGCGACCCACAGACCCTGGAGATCC
TGGACATCACACCCTGCTCTTTCGGCGGCGTGAGCGTGATCACACCCGGCACCAATACAAGCAACCAGGT
GGCCGTGCTGTATCAGGGCGTGAATTGTACCGAGGTGCCCGTGGCTATCCACGCCGATCAGCTGACCCCA
ACATGGCGGGTGTACAGCACCGGCTCCAACGTCTTCCAGACAAGAGCCGGATGCCTGATCGGAGCAGAGT
ACGTGAACAATTCCTATGAGTGCGACATCCCAATCGGCGCCGGCATCTGTGCCTCTTACCAGACCCAGAC
AAACTCTCCCAGAAGAGCCCGGAGCGTGGCCTCCCAGTCTATCATCGCCTATACCATGTCCCTGGGCGCC
GAGAACAGCGTGGCCTACTCTAACAATAGCATCGCCATCCCAACCAACTTCACAATCTCTGTGACCACAG
AGATCCTGCCCGTGTCCATGACCAAGACATCTGTGGACTGCACAATGTATATCTGTGGCGATTCTACCGA
GTGCAGCAACCTGCTGCTCCAGTACGGCAGCTTTTGTACCCAGCTGAATAGAGCCCTGACAGGCATCGCC
GTGGAGCAGGATAAGAACACACAGGAGGTGTTCGCCCAGGTGAAGCAAATCTACAAGACCCCCCCTATCA
AGGACTTTGGCGGCTTCAATTTTTCCCAGATCCTGCCTGATCCATCCAAGCCTTCTAAGCGGAGCTTTAT
CGAGGACCTGCTGTTCAACAAGGTGACCCTGGCCGATGCCGGCTTCATCAAGCAGTATGGCGATTGCCTG
GGCGACATCGCAGCCAGGGACCTGATCTGCGCCCAGAAGTTTAATGGCCTGACCGTGCTGCCACCCCTGC
TGACAGATGAGATGATCGCACAGTACACAAGCGCCCTGCTGGCCGGCACCATCACATCCGGATGGACCTT
CGGCGCAGGAGCCGCCCTCCAGATCCCCTTTGCCATGCAGATGGCCTATAGGTTCAACGGCATCGGCGTG
ACCCAGAATGTGCTGTACGAGAACCAGAAGCTGATCGCCAATCAGTTTAACTCCGCCATCGGCAAGATCC
AGGACAGCCTGTCCTCTACAGCCAGCGCCCTGGGCAAGCTCCAGGATGTGGTGAATCAGAACGCCCAGGC
CCTGAATACCCTGGTGAAGCAGCTGAGCAGCAACTTCGGCGCCATCTCTAGCGTGCTGAATGACATCCTG
AGCCGGCTGGACAAGGTGGAGGCAGAGGTGCAGATCGACCGGCTGATCACCGGCCGGCTCCAGAGCCTCC
AGACCTATGTGACACAGCAGCTGATCAGGGCCGCCGAGATCAGGGCCAGCGCCAATCTGGCAGCAATCAA
GATGTCCGAGTGCGTGCTGGGCCAGTCTAAGAGAGTGGACTTTTGTGGCAAGGGCTATCACCTGATGTCC
TTCCCTCAGTCTGCCCCACACGGCGTGGTGTTTCTGCACGTGACCTACGTGCCCGCCCAGGAGAAGAACT
TCACCACAGCCCCTGCCATCTGCCACGATGGCAAGGCCCACTTTCCAAGGGAGGGCGTGTTCGTGTCCAA
CGGCACCCACTGGTTTGTGACACAGCGCAATTTCTACGAGCCCCAGATCATCACCACAGACAACACCTTC
GTGAGCGGCAACTGTGACGTGGTCATCGGCATCGTGAACAATACCGTGTATGATCCACTCCAGCCCGAGC
TGGACAGCTTTAAGGAGGAGCTGGATAAGTATTTCAAGAATCACACCTCCCCTGACGTGGATCTGGGCGA
CATCAGCGGCATCAATGCCTCCGTGGTGAACATCCAGAAGGAGATCGACCGCCTGAACGAGGTGGCTAAG
AATCTGAACGAGAGCCTGATCGACCTCCAGGAGCTGGGCAAGTATGAGCAGTACATCAAGTGGCCCTGGT
ACATCTGGCTGGGCTTCATCGCCGGCCTGATCGCCATCGTGATGGTGACCATCATGCTGTGCTGTATGAC
ATCCTGCTGTTCTTGCCTGAAGGGCTGCTGTAGCTGTGGCTCCTGCTGTAAGTTTGACGAGGATGACTCT
GAACCTGTGCTGAAGGGCGTGAAGCTGCATTACACCTAACTCGAGGCCGGCAAGGCCGGATCCAGACATG
ATAAGATACATTGATGAGTTTGGACAAACCACAACTAGAATGCAGTGAAAAAAATGCTTTATTTGTGAAA
TTTGTGATGCTATTGCTTTATTTGTAACCATTATAAGCTGCAATAAACAAGTTAACAACAACAATTGCAT
TCATTTTATGTTTCAGGTTCAGGGGGAGGTGTGGGAGGTTTTTTAAAGCAAGTAAAACCTCTACAAATGT
GGTATGGCTGATTATGATCCGGCTGCCTCGCGCGTTTCGGTGATGACGGTGAAAACCTCTGACACATGCA
GCTCCCGGAGACGGTCACAGCTTGTCTGTAAGCGGATGCCGGGAGCAGACAAGCCCGTCAGGGCGCGTCA
GCGGGTGTTGGCGGGTGTCGGGGCGCAGCCATGAGGTCGACTCTAGAGGATCGATCCCCGCCCCGGACGA
ACTAAACCTGACTACGACATCTCTGCCCCTTCTTCGCGGGGCAGTGCATGTAATCCCTTCAGTTGGTTGG
TACAACTTGCCAACTGGGCCCTGTTCCACATGTGACACGGGGGGGGACCAAACACAAAGGGGTTCTCTGA
CTGTAGTTGACATCCTTATAAATGGATGTGCACATTTGCCAACACTGAGTGGCTTTCATCCTGGAGCAGA
CTTTGCAGTCTGTGGACTGCAACACAACATTGCCTTTATGTGTAACTCTTGGCTGAAGCTCTTACACCAA
TGCTGGGGGACATGTACCTCCCAGGGGCCCAGGAAGACTACGGGAGGCTACACCAACGTCAATCAGAGGG
GCCTGTGTAGCTACCGATAAGCGGACCCTCAAGAGGGCATTAGCAATAGTGTTTATAAGGCCCCCTTGTT
AACCCTAAACGGGTAGCATATGCTTCCCGGGTAGTAGTATATACTATCCAGACTAACCCTAATTCAATAG
CATATGTTACCCAACGGGAAGCATATGCTATCGAATTAGGGTTAGTAAAAGGGTCCTAAGGAACAGCGAT
ATCTCCCACCCCATGAGCTGTCACGGTTTTATTTACATGGGGTCAGGATTCCACGAGGGTAGTGAACCAT
TTTAGTCACAAGGGCAGTGGCTGAAGATCAAGGAGCGGGCAGTGAACTCTCCTGAATCTTCGCCTGCTTC
TTCATTCTCCTTCGTTTAGCTAATAGAATAACTGCTGAGTTGTGAACAGTAAGGTGTATGTGAGGTGCTC
GAAAACAAGGTTTCAGGTGACGCCCCCAGAATAAAATTTGGACGGGGGGTTCAGTGGTGGCATTGTGCTA
TGACACCAATATAACCCTCACAAACCCCTTGGGCAATAAATACTAGTGTAGGAATGAAACATTCTGAATA
TCTTTAACAATAGAAATCCATGGGGTGGGGACAAGCCGTAAAGACTGGATGTCCATCTCACACGAATTTA
TGGCTATGGGCAACACATAATCCTAGTGCAATATGATACTGGGGTTATTAAGATGTGTCCCAGGCAGGGA
CCAAGACAGGTGAACCATGTTGTTACACTCTATTTGTAACAAGGGGAAAGAGAGTGGACGCCGACAGCAG
CGGACTCCACTGGTTGTCTCTAACACCCCCGAAAATTAAACGGGGCTCCACGCCAATGGGGCCCATAAAC
AAAGACAAGTGGCCACTCTTTTTTTTGAAATTGTGGAGTGGGGGCACGCGTCAGCCCCCACACGCCGCCC
TGCGGTTTTGGACTGTAAAATAAGGGTGTAATAACTTGGCTGATTGTAACCCCGCTAACCACTGCGGTCA
AACCACTTGCCCACAAAACCACTAATGGCACCCCGGGGAATACCTGCATAAGTAGGTGGGCGGGCCAAGA
TAGGGGCGCGATTGCTGCGATCTGGAGGACAAATTACACACACTTGCGCCTGAGCGCCAAGCACAGGGTT
GTTGGTCCTCATATTCACGAGGTCGCTGAGAGCACGGTGGGCTAATGTTGCCATGGGTAGCATATACTAC
CCAAATATCTGGATAGCATATGCTATCCTAATCTATATCTGGGTAGCATAGGCTATCCTAATCTATATCT
GGGTAGCATATGCTATCCTAATCTATATCTGGGTAGTATATGCTATCCTAATTTATATCTGGGTAGCATA
GGCTATCCTAATCTATATCTGGGTAGCATATGCTATCCTAATCTATATCTGGGTAGTATATGCTATCCTA
ATCTGTATCCGGGTAGCATATGCTATCCTAATAGAGATTAGGGTAGTATATGCTATCCTAATTTATATCT
GGGTAGCATATACTACCCAAATATCTGGATAGCATATGCTATCCTAATCTATATCTGGGTAGCATATGCT
ATCCTAATCTATATCTGGGTAGCATAGGCTATCCTAATCTATATCTGGGTAGCATATGCTATCCTAATCT
ATATCTGGGTAGTATATGCTATCCTAATTTATATCTGGGTAGCATAGGCTATCCTAATCTATATCTGGGT
AGCATATGCTATCCTAATCTATATCTGGGTAGTATATGCTATCCTAATCTGTATCCGGGTAGCATATGCT
ATCCTCATGCATATACAGTCAGCATATGATACCCAGTAGTAGAGTGGGAGTGCTATCCTTTGCATATGCC
GCCACCTCCCAAGGGGGCGTGAATTTTCGCTGCTTGTCCTTTTCCTGCTGGTTGCTCCCATTCTTAGGTG
AATTTAAGGAGGCCAGGCTAAAGCCGTCGCATGTCTGATTGCTCACCAGGTAAATGTCGCTAATGTTTTC
CAACGCGAGAAGGTGTTGAGCGCGGAGCTGAGTGACGTGACAACATGGGTATGCCCAATTGCCCCATGTT
GGGAGGACGAAAATGGTGACAAGACAGATGGCCAGAAATACACCAACAGCACGCATGATGTCTACTGGGG
ATTTATTCTTTAGTGCGGGGGAATACACGGCTTTTAATACGATTGAGGGCGTCTCCTAACAAGTTACATC
ACTCCTGCCCTTCCTCACCCTCATCTCCATCACCTCCTTCATCTCCGTCATCTCCGTCATCACCCTCCGC
GGCAGCCCCTTCCACCATAGGTGGAAACCAGGGAGGCAAATCTACTCCATCGTCAAAGCTGCACACAGTC
ACCCTGATATTGCAGGTAGGAGCGGGCTTTGTCATAACAAGGTCCTTAATCGCATCCTTCAAAACCTCAG
CAAATATATGAGTTTGTAAAAAGACCATGAAATAACAGACAATGGACTCCCTTAGCGGGCCAGGTTGTGG
GCCGGGTCCAGGGGCCATTCCAAAGGGGAGACGACTCAATGGTGTAAGACGACATTGTGGAATAGCAAGG
GCAGTTCCTCGCCTTAGGTTGTAAAGGGAGGTCTTACTACCTCCATATACGAACACACCGGCGACCCAAG
TTCCTTCGTCGGTAGTCCTTTCTACGTGACTCCTAGCCAGGAGAGCTCTTAAACCTTCTGCAATGTTCTC
AAATTTCGGGTTGGAACCTCCTTGACCACGATGCTTTCCAAACCACCCTCCTTTTTTGCGCCTGCCTCCA
TCACCCTGACCCCGGGGTCCAGTGCTTGGGCCTTCTCCTGGGTCATCTGCGGGGCCCTGCTCTATCGCTC
CCGGGGGCACGTCAGGCTCACCATCTGGGCCACCTTCTTGGTGGTATTCAAAATAATCGGCTTCCCCTAC
AGGGTGGAAAAATGGCCTTCTACCTGGAGGGGGCCTGCGCGGTGGAGACCCGGATGATGATGACTGACTA
CTGGGACTCCTGGGCCTCTTTTCTCCACGTCCACGACCTCTCCCCCTGGCTCTTTCACGACTTCCCCCCC
TGGCTCTTTCACGTCCTCTACCCCGGCGGCCTCCACTACCTCCTCGACCCCGGCCTCCACTACCTCCTCG
ACCCCGGCCTCCACTGCCTCCTCGACCCCGGCCTCCACCTCCTGCTCCTGCCCCTCCTGCTCCTGCCCCT
CCTCCTGCTCCTGCCCCTCCTGCCCCTCCTGCTCCTGCCCCTCCTGCCCCTCCTSCTCCTSCCCCTCCTS
CCCCTCCTSCTCCTSCCCCTCCTSCCCCTCCTCCTSCTCCTSCCCCTCCTSCCCCTCCTCCTSCTCCTSC
CCCTCCTSCCCCTCCTSCTCCTSCCCCTCCTSCCCCTCCTSCTCCTGCCCCTCCTGCCCCTCCTGCTCCT
GCCCCTCCTGCTCCTGCCCCTCCTGCTCCTGCCCCTCCTGCTCCTSCCCCTCCTGCCCCTCCTGCCCCTC
CTCCTSCTCCTGCCCCTCCTGCTCCTGCCCCTCCTGCCCCTCCTSCCCCTCCTSCTCCTGCCCCTCCTCC
TSCTCCTSCCCCTCCTSCCCCTCCTSCCCCTCCTCCTSCTCCTCCCCCTCCTCCCCCTCCTCCTSCTCCT
SCCCCTCCTCCTSCTCCTSCCCCTCCTSCCCCTCCTSCCCCTCCTCCTSCTCCTSCCCCTCCTGCCCCTC
CTCCTSCTCCTSCCCCTCCTCCTSCTCCTSCCCCTCCTSCCCCTCCTSCCCCTCCTCCTSCTCCTSCCCC
TCCTCCTSCTCCTSCCCCTCCTGCCCCTCCTGCCCCTCCTGCCCCTCCTCCTGCTCCTGCCCCTCCTCCT
GCTCCTGCCCCTCCTGCTCCTGCCCCTCCCGCTCCTGCTCCTGCTCCTGTTCCACCGTGGGTCCCTTTGC
AGCCAATGCAACTTGGACGTTTTTGGGGTCTCCGGACACCATCTCTATGTCTTGGCCCTGATCCTGAGCC
GCCCGGGGCTCCTGGTCTTCCGCCTCCTCGTCCTCGTCCTCTTCCCCGTCCTCGTCCATGGTTATCACCC
CCTCTTCTTTGAGGTCCACTGCCGCCGGAGCCTTCTGGTCCAGATGTGTCTCCCTTCTCTCCTAGGCCAT
TTCCAGGTCCTGTACCTGGCCCCTCGTCAGACATGATTCACACTAAAAGAGATCAATAGACATCTTTATT
AGACGACGCTCAGTGAATACAGGGAGTGCAGACTCCTGCCCCCTCCAACAGCCCCCCCACCCTCATCCCC
TTCATGGTCGCTGTCAGACAGATCCAGGTCTGAAAATTCCCCATCCTCCGAACCATCCTCGTCCTCATCA
CCAATTACTCGCAGCCCGGAAAACTCCCGCTGAACATCCTCAAGATTTGCGTCCTGAGCCTCAAGCCAGG
CCTCAAATTCCTCGTCCCCCTTTTTGCTGGACGGTAGGGATGGGGATTCTCGGGACCCCTCCTCTTCCTC
TTCAAGGTCACCAGACAGAGATGCTACTGGGGCAACGGAAGAAAAGCTGGGTGCGGCCTGTGAGGATCAG
CTTATCGATGATAAGCTGTCAAACATGAGAATTCTTGAAGACGAAAGGGCCTCGTGATACGCCTATTTTT
ATAGGTTAATGTCATGATAATAATGGTTTCTTAGACGTCAGGTGGCACTTTTCGGGGAAATGTGCGCGGA
ACCCCTATTTGTTTATTTTTCTAAATACATTCAAATATGTATCCGCTCATGAGACAATAACCCTGATAAA
TGCTTCAATAATATTGAAAAAGGAAGAGTATGAGTATTCAACATTTCCGTGTCGCCCTTATTCCCTTTTT
TGCGGCATTTTGCCTTCCTGTTTTTGCTCACCCAGAAACGCTGGTGAAAGTAAAAGATGCTGAAGATCAG
TTGGGTGCACGAGTGGGTTACATCGAACTGGATCTCAACAGCGGTAAGATCCTTGAGAGTTTTCGCCCCG
AAGAACGTTTTCCAATGATGAGCACTTTTAAAGTTCTGCTATGTGGCGCGGTATTATCCCGTGTTGACGC
CGGGCAAGAGCAACTCGGTCGCCGCATACACTATTCTCAGAATGACTTGGTTGAGTACTCACCAGTCACA
GAAAAGCATCTTACGGATGGCATGACAGTAAGAGAATTATGCAGTGCTGCCATAACCATGAGTGATAACA
CTGCGGCCAACTTACTTCTGACAACGATCGGAGGACCGAAGGAGCTAACCGCTTTTTTGCACAACATGGG
GGATCATGTAACTCGCCTTGATCGTTGGGAACCGGAGCTGAATGAAGCCATACCAAACGACGAGCGTGAC
ACCACGATGCCTGCAGCAATGGCAACAACGTTGCGCAAACTATTAACTGGCGAACTACTTACTCTAGCTT
CCCGGCAACAATTAATAGACTGGATGGAGGCGGATAAAGTTGCAGGACCACTTCTGCGCTCGGCCCTTCC
GGCTGGCTGGTTTATTGCTGATAAATCTGGAGCCGGTGAGCGTGGGTCTCGCGGTATCATTGCAGCACTG
GGGCCAGATGGTAAGCCCTCCCGTATCGTAGTTATCTACACGACGGGGAGTCAGGCAACTATGGATGAAC
GAAATAGACAGATCGCTGAGATAGGTGCCTCACTGATTAAGCATTGGTAACTGTCAGACCAAGTTTACTC
ATATATACTTTAGATTGATTTAAAACTTCATTTTTAATTTAAAAGGATCTAGGTGAAGATCCTTTTTGAT
AATCTCATGACCAAAATCCCTTAACGTGAGTTTTCGTTCCACTGAGCGTCAGACCCCGTAGAAAAGATCA
AAGGATCTTCTTGAGATCCTTTTTTTCTGCGCGTAATCTGCTGCTTGCAAACAAAAAAACCACCGCTACC
AGCGGTGGTTTGTTTGCCGGATCAAGAGCTACCAACTCTTTTTCCGAAGGTAACTGGCTTCAGCAGAGCG
CAGATACCAAATACTGTCCTTCTAGTGTAGCCGTAGTTAGGCCACCACTTCAAGAACTCTGTAGCACCGC
CTACATACCTCGCTCTGCTAATCCTGTTACCAGTGGCTGCTGCCAGTGGCGATAAGTCGTGTCTTACCGG
GTTGGACTCAAGACGATAGTTACCGGATAAGGCGCAGCGGTCGGGCTGAACGGGGGGTTCGTGCACACAG
CCCAGCTTGGAGCGAACGACCTACACCGAACTGAGATACCTACAGCGTGAGCTATGAGAAAGCGCCACGC
TTCCCGAAGGGAGAAAGGCGGACAGGTATCCGGTAAGCGGCAGGGTCGGAACAGGAGAGCGCACGAGGGA
GCTTCCAGGGGGAAACGCCTGGTATCTTTATAGTCCTGTCGGGTTTCGCCACCTCTGACTTGAGCGTCGA
TTTTTGTGATGCTCGTCAGGGGGGCGGAGCCTATGGAAAAACGCCAGCAACGCGGCCTTTTTACGGTTCC
TGGCCTTTTGCTGGCCTTGAAGCTGTCCCTGATGGTCGTCATCTACCTGCCTGGACAGCATGGCCTGCAA
CGCGGGCATCCCGATGCCGCCGGAAGCGAGAAGAATCATAATGGGGAAGGCCATCCAGCCTCGCGTCGCG
AACGCCAGCAAGACGTAGCCCAGCGCGTCGGCCCCGAGATGCGCCGCGTGCGGCTGCTGGAGATGGCGGA
CGCGATGGATATGTTCTGCCAAGGGTTGGTTTGCGCATTCACAGTTCTCCGCAAGAATTGATTGGCTCCA
ATTCTTGGAGTGGTGAATCCGTTAGCGAGGTGCCGCCCTGCTTCATCCCCGTGGCCCGTTGCTCGCGTTT
GCTGGCGGTGTCCCCGGAAGAAATATATTTGCATGTCTTTAGTTCTATGATGACACAAACCCCGCCCAGC
GTCTTGTCATTGGCGAATTCGAACACGCAGATGCAGTCGGGGCGGCGCGGTCCGAGGTCCACTTCGCATA
TTAAGGTGACGCGTGTGGCCTCGAACACCGAGCGACCCTGCAGCGACCCGCTTAACAGCGTCAACAGCGT
GCCGCAGATCCCGGGGGGCAATGAGATATGAAAAAGCCTGAACTCACCGCGACGTCTGTCGAGAAGTTTC
TGATCGAAAAGTTCGACAGCGTCTCCGACCTGATGCAGCTCTCGGAGGGCGAAGAATCTCGTGCTTTCAG
CTTCGATGTAGGAGGGCGTGGATATGTCCTGCGGGTAAATAGCTGCGCCGATGGTTTCTACAAAGATCGT
TATGTTTATCGGCACTTTGCATCGGCCGCGCTCCCGATTCCGGAAGTGCTTGACATTGGGGAATTCAGCG
AGAGCCTGACCTATTGCATCTCCCGCCGTGCACAGGGTGTCACGTTGCAAGACCTGCCTGAAACCGAACT
GCCCGCTGTTCTGCAGCCGGTCGCGGAGGCCATGGATGCGATCGCTGCGGCCGATCTTAGCCAGACGAGC
GGGTTCGGCCCATTCGGACCGCAAGGAATCGGTCAATACACTACATGGCGTGATTTCATATGCGCGATTG
CTGATCCCCATGTGTATCACTGGCAAACTGTGATGGACGACACCGTCAGTGCGTCCGTCGCGCAGGCTCT
CGATGAGCTGATGCTTTGGGCCGAGGACTGCCCCGAAGTCCGGCACCTCGTGCACGCGGATTTCGGCTCC
AACAATGTCCTGACGGACAATGGCCGCATAACAGCGGTCATTGACTGGAGCGAGGCGATGTTCGGGGATT
CCCAATACGAGGTCGCCAACATCTTCTTCTGGAGGCCGTGGTTGGCTTGTATGGAGCAGCAGACGCGCTA
CTTCGAGCGGAGGCATCCGGAGCTTGCAGGATCGCCGCGGCTCCGGGCGTATATGCTCCGCATTGGTCTT
GACCAACTCTATCAGAGCTTGGTTGACGGCAATTTCGATGATGCAGCTTGGGCGCAGGGTCGATGCGACG
CAATCGTCCGATCCGGAGCCGGGACTGTCGGGCGTACACAAATCGCCCGCAGAAGCGCGGCCGTCTGGAC
CGATGGCTGTGTAGAAGTACTCGCCGATAGTGGAAACCGACGCCCCAGCACTCGTCCGGATCGGGAGATG
GGGGAGGCTAACTGAAACACGGAAGGAGACAATACCGGAAGGAACCCGCGCTATGACGGCAATAAAAAGA
CAGAATAAAACGCACGGGTGTTGGGTCGTTTGTTCATAAACGCGGGGTTCGGTCCCAGGGCTGGCACTCT
GTCGATACCCCACCGAGACCCCATTGGGGCCAATACGCCCGCGTTTCTTCCTTTTCCCCACCCCACCCCC
CAAGTTCGGGTGAAGGCCCAGGGCTCGCAGCCAACGTCGGGGCGGCAGGCCCTGCCATAGCCACTGGCCC
CGTGGGTTAGGGACGGGGTCCCCCATGGGGAATGGTTTATGGTTCGTGGGGGTTATTATTTTGGGCGTTG
CGTGGGGTCAGGTCCACGACTGGACTGAGCAGACAGACCCATGGTTTTTGGATGGCCTGGGCATGGACCG
CATGTACTGGCGCGACACGAACACCGGGCGTCTGTGGCTGCCAAACACCC
